Addgene plasmid #146536: pCIneo-lambdaN-HA-HsSmg7-siRNAres_I
Purpose: Mammalian Expression of HsSmg7-siRNAres
Depositing lab: Elisa Izaurralde. Depositing organization: Max Planck Institute for Developmental Biology.
Backbone
  Vector backbone: pCI-neo
  Vector type: Mammalian Expression
Growth in bacteria
  Bacterial resistance: Ampicillin, 100 μg/mL
  Growth temperature: 37°C
  Growth strain: DH5alpha
  Copy number: High Copy
Gene/Insert
  Gene/Insert name: HsSmg7-siRNAres
  Species: H. sapiens (human)
  Mutation: three silent mutation G216A, T1185C and A1521G and two non silent mutations Q651R, V854I compared to the sequence given by NCBI: NM_201568.1 isoform2
  Entrez Gene: SMG7 (a.k.a. C1orf16, EST1C, SGA56M)
  Cloning method: Unknown
Terms and licenses: Academic/Nonprofit Terms; Industry Terms: Not Available to Industry
Depositor comments: Plasmids from this collection were made available to the research community and donated after the lab closed. Please note that the sequence provided by the depositing laboratory may be theoretical/predicted or based on Sanger sequencing results. There may be discrepancies between sequencing results obtained by Addgene and the depositor sequence. If an Addgene verified sequence is not available, please contact before placing your order to request that our lab fully sequence the plasmid.
How to cite: pCIneo-lambdaN-HA-HsSmg7-siRNAres_I was a gift from Elisa Izaurralde (Addgene plasmid # 146536 ; http://n2t.net/addgene:146536 ; RRID:Addgene_146536)
