[The description below was written by a language model from this plasmid's Addgene catalogue record and pLannotate feature annotations shown in this document.]
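Description:
pCIneo-lambdaN-HA-HsSmg7-siRNAres_I is an 8,851 nt mammalian expression plasmid built on the pCI-neo backbone. It is propagated in E. coli through a high-copy ColE1/pUC-type origin with ampicillin selection (AmpR), and it also carries an f1 origin. For selection in mammalian cells, an SV40 enhancer/early promoter drives a neomycin phosphotransferase gene followed by a synthetic polyadenylation signal, which allows G418 selection of stable transfectants.

The expression cassette uses the human CMV immediate-early enhancer and promoter followed by the chimeric β-globin/immunoglobulin intron, which generally improves expression of the spliced transcript. A T7 promoter sits just upstream of the coding region, and an SV40 poly(A) signal lies downstream. The open reading frame begins with a short fragment of the bacteriophage lambda N protein, followed by an HA epitope sequence (annotated as a partial match to a 3xHA tag, consistent with a single HA copy) and then human SMG7, a nonsense-mediated mRNA decay factor that, together with SMG5, links UPF1 to the mRNA degradation machinery.

The lambda N peptide is commonly used to tether a fusion protein to reporter mRNAs carrying boxB hairpins, so the construct fits tethering assays of SMG7-mediated decay, although the record itself states only mammalian expression as the purpose. The insert is named as siRNA-resistant, suggesting use in complementation experiments after knockdown of endogenous SMG7. Relative to the isoform 2 reference, the record lists three silent changes (G216A, T1185C, A1521G) and two amino acid substitutions (Q651R, V854I), but it does not say which changes confer siRNA resistance. The depositor sequence may be theoretical or based on Sanger sequencing.
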