Features (pLannotate 1.2.2; 21 found; start..end, strand, type, name):
    140..517     +  enhancer       CMV enhancer: human cytomegalovirus immediate early enhancer
    518..729     +  promoter       CMV promoter: human cytomegalovirus (CMV) immediate early promoter
    890..1022    +  intron         chimeric intron: chimera between introns from human β-globin and immunoglobulin heavy chain genes
   1067..1085    +  promoter       T7 promoter: promoter for bacteriophage T7 RNA polymerase
   1104..1169    +  CDS            N (fragment): REGN_LAMBD - Experimental evidence at protein level: Swiss-Prot protein existence level 1. Plays a role as a transcriptional antitermination factor that allows the virus to initiate its lytic phase. Activates expression of the delayed viral early genes by modifying host RNA polymerase (RNAP) into a form that is resistant to termination signals. This antitermination function requires the host NusA protein which serves to stabilize the interaction between antitermination protein N and host RNA polymerase. From Escherichia phage lambda (Bacteriophage lambda).
   1194..1220    +  CDS            3xHA (fragment): three tandem HA epitope tags
   1233..4505    +  CDS            SMG7: SMG7_HUMAN - Also known as C1orf16, EST1C, KIAA0250. Experimental evidence at protein level: Swiss-Prot protein existence level 1. Plays a role in nonsense-mediated mRNA decay. Recruits UPF1 to cytoplasmic mRNA decay bodies. Together with SMG5 is thought to provide a link to the mRNA degradation machinery involving exonucleolytic pathways, and to serve as an adapter for UPF1 to protein phosphatase 2A (PP2A), thereby triggering UPF1 dephosphorylation. From Homo sapiens (Human).
   4520..4537    -  promoter       T3 promoter (fragment): promoter for bacteriophage T3 RNA polymerase
   4555..4676    -  polyA_signal   SV40 poly(A) signal: SV40 polyadenylation signal
   4699..4767    -  CDS            large T antigen (fragment): large T antigen from SV40 (simian virus 40)
   4791..4858    +  CDS            lacZα (fragment): LacZα fragment of β-galactosidase; lacZ fragment
   4862..5290    +  rep_origin     f1 ori (sequence partly withheld): f1 bacteriophage origin of replication; arrow indicates direction of (+) strand synthesis
   5318..5369    -  misc_feature   bom (fragment): basis of mobility region from pBR322
   5434..5791    +  promoter       SV40 promoter: SV40 enhancer and early promoter
   5842..6633    +  CDS            neo: KKA2_KLEPN - Also known as kan, nptII. Experimental evidence at protein level: Swiss-Prot protein existence level 1. Resistance to kanamycin, neomycin, paromomycin, ribostamycin, butirosin and gentamicin B. From Klebsiella pneumoniae.
   6700..6748    +  polyA_signal   poly(A) signal: synthetic polyadenylation signal
   6768..6822    -  misc_feature   bom (fragment): basis of mobility region from pBR322
   6924..6959    -  CDS            rop (fragment): Rop protein, which maintains plasmids at low copy number; rop
   7054..7158    +  promoter       AmpR promoter: bla
   7159..8019    +  CDS            AmpR: β-lactamase; bla; confers resistance to ampicillin, carbenicillin, and related antibiotics
   8190..8778    +  rep_origin     ori: high-copy-number ColE1/pMB1/pBR322/pUC origin of replication
>Addgene plasmid #146536 | pCIneo-lambdaN-HA-HsSmg7-siRNAres_I | depositor full sequence | sequence record 288982 | Full Sequence
TCAATATTGGCCATTAGCCATATTATTCATTGGTTATATAGCATAAATCAATATTGGCTATTGGCCATTG
CATACGTTGTATCTATATCATAATATGTACATTTATATTGGCTCATGTCCAATATGACCGCCATGTTGGC
ATTGATTATTGACTAGTTATTAATAGTAATCAATTACGGGGTCATTAGTTCATAGCCCATATATGGAGTT
CCGCGTTACATAACTTACGGTAAATGGCCCGCCTGGCTGACCGCCCAACGACCCCCGCCCATTGACGTCA
ATAATGACGTATGTTCCCATAGTAACGCCAATAGGGACTTTCCATTGACGTCAATGGGTGGAGTATTTAC
GGTAAACTGCCCACTTGGCAGTACATCAAGTGTATCATATGCCAAGTCCGCCCCCTATTGACGTCAATGA
CGGTAAATGGCCCGCCTGGCATTATGCCCAGTACATGACCTTACGGGACTTTCCTACTTGGCAGTACATC
TACGTATTAGTCATCGCTATTACCATGGTGATGCGGTTTTGGCAGTACACCAATGGGCGTGGATAGCGGT
TTGACTCACGGGGATTTCCAAGTCTCCACCCCATTGACGTCAATGGGAGTTTGTTTTGGCACCAAAATCA
ACGGGACTTTCCAAAATGTCGTAACAACTGCGATCGCCCGCCCCGTTGACGCAAATGGGCGGTAGGCGTG
TACGGTGGGAGGTCTATATAAGCAGAGCTCGTTTAGTGAACCGTCAGATCACTAGAAGCTTTATTGCGGT
AGTTTATCACAGTTAAATTGCTAACGCAGTCAGTGCTTCTGACACAACAGTCTCGAACTTAAGCTGCAGT
GACTCTCTTAAGGTAGCCTTGCAGAAGTTGGTCGTGAGGCACTGGGCAGGTAAGTATCAAGGTTACAAGA
CAGGTTTAAGGAGACCAATAGAAACTGGGCTTGTCGAGACAGAGAAGACTCTTGCGTTTCTGATAGGCAC
CTATTGGTCTTACTGACATCCACTTTGCCTTTCTCTCCACAGGTGTCCACTCCCAGTTCAATTACAGCTC
TTAAGGCTAGAGTACTTAATACGACTCACTATAGGCTAGCAATTGCGGCCACCATGGACGCACAAACACG
ACGACGTGAGCGTCGCGCTGAGAAACAAGCTCAATGGAAAGCTGCAAACGGTGGATCTCCTCCACATATG
GCTTACCCATACGATGTTCCAGATTACGCTCCTCCACTCGAGATGAGCCTGCAGAGCGCGCAGTACCTCC
GGCAGGCAGAAGTCCTGAAGGCTGACATGACAGATTCTAAGCTGGGTCCAGCTGAAGTCTGGACATCCAG
GCAGGCTCTGCAGGACCTGTACCAGAAAATGCTAGTTACCGATTTGGAATACGCTTTAGACAAGAAAGTA
GAACAGGATCTCTGGAATCACGCCTTTAAGAATCAGATCACAACACTACAAGGCCAGGCAAAGAATCGAG
CAAATCCGAATCGGAGTGAAGTTCAGGCAAACCTTTCTCTGTTCCTAGAGGCAGCTAGTGGCTTCTATAC
TCAGTTATTACAAGAACTGTGTACAGTATTTAATGTAGATTTACCATGCCGTGTGAAGTCTTCCCAATTG
GGAATTATCAGCAATAAACAGACGCATACCAGCGCCATAGTGAAGCCACAGTCTAGCTCCTGTTCCTATA
TCTGCCAGCACTGCCTCGTCCACCTTGGAGACATTGCTCGATACAGAAACCAGACCAGCCAGGCAGAGTC
CTACTATAGGCATGCAGCTCAGCTTGTCCCCTCCAATGGTCAGCCTTATAATCAGTTGGCTATCTTAGCT
TCTTCCAAAGGAGACCATCTGACCACAATTTTCTACTACTGCAGAAGCATTGCTGTGAAGTTCCCTTTCC
CAGCTGCCTCCACTAATCTGCAAAAAGCACTTTCTAAAGCACTGGAAAGCCGAGATGAGGTGAAAACCAA
GTGGGGTGTTTCTGACTTCATCAAGGCCTTTATTAAATTCCACGGTCATGTGTACCTGAGTAAGAGCTTG
GAAAAGTTGAGCCCTCTTCGAGAGAAATTGGAAGAACAGTTTAAGAGGCTGCTATTCCAAAAAGCTTTCA
ACTCTCAGCAGTTAGTTCATGTCACTGTCATTAACCTGTTTCAACTTCATCACCTTCGTGACTTTAGCAA
TGAAACCGAGCAGCACACTTATAGCCAAGATGAGCAGCTATGTTGGACACAGTTGCTGGCCCTCTTTATG
TCTTTTCTTGGCATCCTGTGCAAGTGTCCTCTACAGAATGAGTCTCAGGAGGAGTCCTACAATGCCTATC
CTCTTCCAGCAGTCAAGGTCTCCATGGACTGGCTAAGACTCAGACCCAGGGTCTTTCAGGAGGCAGTGGT
GGATGAAAGACAGTACATTTGGCCCTGGTTGATTTCCCTTCTGAATAGTTTCCATCCCCATGAAGAGGAC
CTCTCAAGTATTAGTGCGACACCACTTCCAGAGGAGTTTGAATTACAAGGATTTTTGGCATTGAGACCTT
CTTTCAGGAACTTGGATTTTTCCAAAGGTCACCAGGGTATTACAGGGGACAAAGAAGGCCAGCAACGACG
AATACGACAGCAACGCTTGATCTCTATAGGCAAATGGATTGCTGATAATCAGCCAAGGCTGATTCAGTGT
GAAAATGAGGTAGGGAAATTGTTGTTTATCACAGAAATCCCAGAATTAATACTGGAAGACCCCAGTGAAG
CCAAAGAGAACCTCATTCTGCAGGAAACATCTGTGATAGAGTCGCTGGCTGCAGATGGGAGCCCAGGGCT
AAAATCAGTGCTATCTACAAGCCGAAATTTAAGCAACAACTGTGACACAGGAGAGAAGCCAGTGGTTACC
TTCAAAGAAAACATTAAGACACGAGAAGTGAACAGAGACCAAGGAAGAAGTTTTCCTCCCAAAGAGGTAA
AATCCCAGACAGAACTAAGAAAGACTCCAGTGTCTGAAGCCAGAAAAACACCTGTAACTCAAACCCCAAC
TCAAGCAAGTAACTCCCAGTTCATCCCCATTCATCACCCTGGAGCCTTCCCTCCTCTTCCCAGCAGGCCA
GGGTTTCCGCCCCCAACATATGTTATCCCCCCGCCTGTGGCATTTTCTATGGGCTCAGGTTACACCTTCC
CAGCTGGTGTTTCTGTCCCAGGAACCTTTCTTCGGCCTACAGCTCACTCTCCAGCAGGAAACCAGGTGCA
AGCTGGGAAACAGTCCCACATTCCTTACAGCCAGCAACGGCCCTCTGGACCAGGGCCAATGAACCAGGGA
CCTCAACAATCACAGCCACCTTCCCAGCAACCCCTTACATCTTTACCAGCTCAGCCTACTGCTCAAAGTA
CTAGTCAACTGCAGGTTCAAGCTCTAACTCAGCAACAACAATCCCCTACAAAAGCTGTGCCGGCTTTGGG
GAAAAGCCCGCCTCACCACTCTGGATTCCAGCAGTATCAACAGGCAGATGCCTCCAAACAGCTGTGGAAT
CCCCCTCAGGTTCAAGGCCCATTAGGGAAAATTATGCCTGTGAAACAGCCCTACTACCTTCAGACCCAAG
ACCCCATAAAACTGTTTGAGCCGTCATTGCAACCTCCTGTAATGCAGCAGCAGCCTCTAGAAAAAAAAAT
GAAGCCTTTTCCCATGGAGCCATATAACCATAATCCCTCAGAAGTCAAGGTCCCAGAATTCTACTGGGAT
TCTTCCTACAGCATGGCTGATAACAGATCTGTAATGGCACAGCAAGCAAACATAGACCGCAGGGGCAAAC
GGTCACCAGGAATCTTCCGTCCAGAGCAGGATCCTGTACCCAGAATGCCGTTTGAGAAATCCTTATTGGA
GAAGCCCTCAGAGCTCATGTCACATTCATCCTCTTTCCTGTCCCTCACCGGATTCTCTCTCAATCAGGAA
AGATACCCAAATAATAGTATGTTCAATGAGGTATATGGGAAAAACCTGACATCCAGCTCCAAAGCAGAAC
TCAGTCCCTCAATGGCCCCCCAGGAAACATCTCTGTATTCCCTTTTTGAAGGGACTCCGTGGTCTCCATC
ACTTCCTGCCAGTTCAGATCATTCAACACCAGCCAGCCAGTCTCCTCATTCCTCTAACCCAAGCAGCCTA
CCCAGCTCTCCTCCAACACACAACCATAATTCTGTTCCATTCTCCAATTTTGGACCCATTGGGACTCCAG
ATAACAGGGATAGAAGGACTGCAGATCGGTGGAAAACTGATAAGCCAGCCATGGGTGGGTTTGGCATTGA
TTATCTCTCAGCAACGTCATCCTCTGAGAGCAGTTGGCATCAGGCCAGCACTCCGAGTGGCACCTGGACA
GGCCATGGCCCTTCCATGGAGGATTCCTCTGCTGTCCTCATGGAAAGCCTAAAGTCTATCTGGTCCAGTT
CCATGATGCATCCTGGACCTTCTGCTCTGGAGCAGCTGTTAATGCAGCAGAAGCAGAAACAGCAACGGGG
ACAAGGCACCATGAACCCTCCACACTGAGCGGCCGCTTCCCTTTAGTGAGGGTTAATGCTTCGAGCAGAC
ATGATAAGATACATTGATGAGTTTGGACAAACCACAACTAGAATGCAGTGAAAAAAATGCTTTATTTGTG
AAATTTGTGATGCTATTGCTTTATTTGTAACCATTATAAGCTGCAATAAACAAGTTAACAACAACAATTG
CATTCATTTTATGTTTCAGGTTCAGGGGGAGATGTGGGAGGTTTTTTAAAGCAAGTAAAACCTCTACAAA
TGTGGTAAAATCCGATAAGGATCGATCCGGGCTGGCGTAATAGCGAAGAGGCCCGCACCGATCGCCCTTC
CCAACAGTTGCGCAGCCTGAATGGCGAATGG
[124 nt withheld, positions 4862-4985]
C
[91 nt withheld, positions 4987-5077]
A
[49 nt withheld, positions 5079-5127]
CCTTTGACGTTGGAGTCCACGTTCTTT
[37 nt withheld, positions 5155-5191]
ACCCTATCTCGGTCTATTCTTTTGATTTATAAGGGATTTTGCCGATTTCGGCCTATTGGTTAAAAAATGA
GCTGATTTAACAAAAATTTAACGCGAATTTTAACAAAATATTAACGCTTACAATTTCCTGATGCGGTATT
TTCTCCTTACGCATCTGTGCGGTATTTCACACCGCATACGCGGATCTGCGCAGCACCATGGCCTGAAATA
ACCTCTGAAAGAGGAACTTGGTTAGGTACCTTCTGAGGCGGAAAGAACCAGCTGTGGAATGTGTGTCAGT
TAGGGTGTGGAAAGTCCCCAGGCTCCCCAGCAGGCAGAAGTATGCAAAGCATGCATCTCAATTAGTCAGC
AACCAGGTGTGGAAAGTCCCCAGGCTCCCCAGCAGGCAGAAGTATGCAAAGCATGCATCTCAATTAGTCA
GCAACCATAGTCCCGCCCCTAACTCCGCCCATCCCGCCCCTAACTCCGCCCAGTTCCGCCCATTCTCCGC
CCCATGGCTGACTAATTTTTTTTATTTATGCAGAGGCCGAGGCCGCCTCGGCCTCTGAGCTATTCCAGAA
GTAGTGAGGAGGCTTTTTTGGAGGCCTAGGCTTTTGCAAAAAGCTTGATTCTTCTGACACAACAGTCTCG
AACTTAAGGCTAGAGCCACCATGATTGAACAAGATGGATTGCACGCAGGTTCTCCGGCCGCTTGGGTGGA
GAGGCTATTCGGCTATGACTGGGCACAACAGACAATCGGCTGCTCTGATGCCGCCGTGTTCCGGCTGTCA
GCGCAGGGGCGCCCGGTTCTTTTTGTCAAGACCGACCTGTCCGGTGCCCTGAATGAACTGCAGGACGAGG
CAGCGCGGCTATCGTGGCTGGCCACGACGGGCGTTCCTTGCGCAGCTGTGCTCGACGTTGTCACTGAAGC
GGGAAGGGACTGGCTGCTATTGGGCGAAGTGCCGGGGCAGGATCTCCTGTCATCTCACCTTGCTCCTGCC
GAGAAAGTATCCATCATGGCTGATGCAATGCGGCGGCTGCATACGCTTGATCCGGCTACCTGCCCATTCG
ACCACCAAGCGAAACATCGCATCGAGCGAGCACGTACTCGGATGGAAGCCGGTCTTGTCGATCAGGATGA
TCTGGACGAAGAGCATCAGGGGCTCGCGCCAGCCGAACTGTTCGCCAGGCTCAAGGCGCGCATGCCCGAC
GGCGAGGATCTCGTCGTGACCCATGGCGATGCCTGCTTGCCGAATATCATGGTGGAAAATGGCCGCTTTT
CTGGATTCATCGACTGTGGCCGGCTGGGTGTGGCGGACCGCTATCAGGACATAGCGTTGGCTACCCGTGA
TATTGCTGAAGAGCTTGGCGGCGAATGGGCTGACCGCTTCCTCGTGCTTTACGGTATCGCCGCTCCCGAT
TCGCAGCGCATCGCCTTCTATCGCCTTCTTGACGAGTTCTTCTGAGCGGGACTCTGGGGTTCGAAATGAC
CGACCAAGCGACGCCCAACCTGCCATCACGATGGCCGCAATAAAATATCTTTATTTTCATTACATCTGTG
TGTTGGTTTTTTGTGTGAATCGATAGCGATAAGGATCCGCGTATGGTGCACTCTCAGTACAATCTGCTCT
GATGCCGCATAGTTAAGCCAGCCCCGACACCCGCCAACACCCGCTGACGCGCCCTGACGGGCTTGTCTGC
TCCCGGCATCCGCTTACAGACAAGCTGTGACCGTCTCCGGGAGCTGCATGTGTCAGAGGTTTTCACCGTC
ATCACCGAAACGCGCGAGACGAAAGGGCCTCGTGATACGCCTATTTTTATAGGTTAATGTCATGATAATA
ATGGTTTCTTAGACGTCAGGTGGCACTTTTCGGGGAAATGTGCGCGGAACCCCTATTTGTTTATTTTTCT
AAATACATTCAAATATGTATCCGCTCATGAGACAATAACCCTGATAAATGCTTCAATAATATTGAAAAAG
GAAGAGTATGAGTATTCAACATTTCCGTGTCGCCCTTATTCCCTTTTTTGCGGCATTTTGCCTTCCTGTT
TTTGCTCACCCAGAAACGCTGGTGAAAGTAAAAGATGCTGAAGATCAGTTGGGTGCACGAGTGGGTTACA
TCGAACTGGATCTCAACAGCGGTAAGATCCTTGAGAGTTTTCGCCCCGAAGAACGTTTTCCAATGATGAG
CACTTTTAAAGTTCTGCTATGTGGCGCGGTATTATCCCGTATTGACGCCGGGCAAGAGCAACTCGGTCGC
CGCATACACTATTCTCAGAATGACTTGGTTGAGTACTCACCAGTCACAGAAAAGCATCTTACGGATGGCA
TGACAGTAAGAGAATTATGCAGTGCTGCCATAACCATGAGTGATAACACTGCGGCCAACTTACTTCTGAC
AACGATCGGAGGACCGAAGGAGCTAACCGCTTTTTTGCACAACATGGGGGATCATGTAACTCGCCTTGAT
CGTTGGGAACCGGAGCTGAATGAAGCCATACCAAACGACGAGCGTGACACCACGATGCCTGTAGCAATGG
CAACAACGTTGCGCAAACTATTAACTGGCGAACTACTTACTCTAGCTTCCCGGCAACAATTAATAGACTG
GATGGAGGCGGATAAAGTTGCAGGACCACTTCTGCGCTCGGCCCTTCCGGCTGGCTGGTTTATTGCTGAT
AAATCTGGAGCCGGTGAGCGTGGGTCTCGCGGTATCATTGCAGCACTGGGGCCAGATGGTAAGCCCTCCC
GTATCGTAGTTATCTACACGACGGGGAGTCAGGCAACTATGGATGAACGAAATAGACAGATCGCTGAGAT
AGGTGCCTCACTGATTAAGCATTGGTAACTGTCAGACCAAGTTTACTCATATATACTTTAGATTGATTTA
AAACTTCATTTTTAATTTAAAAGGATCTAGGTGAAGATCCTTTTTGATAATCTCATGACCAAAATCCCTT
AACGTGAGTTTTCGTTCCACTGAGCGTCAGACCCCGTAGAAAAGATCAAAGGATCTTCTTGAGATCCTTT
TTTTCTGCGCGTAATCTGCTGCTTGCAAACAAAAAAACCACCGCTACCAGCGGTGGTTTGTTTGCCGGAT
CAAGAGCTACCAACTCTTTTTCCGAAGGTAACTGGCTTCAGCAGAGCGCAGATACCAAATACTGTTCTTC
TAGTGTAGCCGTAGTTAGGCCACCACTTCAAGAACTCTGTAGCACCGCCTACATACCTCGCTCTGCTAAT
CCTGTTACCAGTGGCTGCTGCCAGTGGCGATAAGTCGTGTCTTACCGGGTTGGACTCAAGACGATAGTTA
CCGGATAAGGCGCAGCGGTCGGGCTGAACGGGGGGTTCGTGCACACAGCCCAGCTTGGAGCGAACGACCT
ACACCGAACTGAGATACCTACAGCGTGAGCTATGAGAAAGCGCCACGCTTCCCGAAGGGAGAAAGGCGGA
CAGGTATCCGGTAAGCGGCAGGGTCGGAACAGGAGAGCGCACGAGGGAGCTTCCAGGGGGAAACGCCTGG
TATCTTTATAGTCCTGTCGGGTTTCGCCACCTCTGACTTGAGCGTCGATTTTTGTGATGCTCGTCAGGGG
GGCGGAGCCTATGGAAAAACGCCAGCAACGCGGCCTTTTTACGGTTCCTGGCCTTTTGCTGGCCTTTTGC
TCACATGGCTCGACAGATCT
